>Addgene plasmid #75128 | pcDNA3-N-Flag-Caspase-1 | addgene full sequence | sequence record 492236 | Addgene NGS Result
GACGGATCGGGAGATCTCCCGATCCCCTATGGTGCACTCTCAGTACAATCTGCTCTGATGCCGCATAGTT
AAGCCAGTATCTGCTCCCTGCTTGTGTGTTGGAGGTCGCTGAGTAGTGCGCGAGCAAAATTTAAGCTACA
ACAAGGCAAGGCTTGACCGACAATTGCATGAAGAATCTGCTTAGGGTTAGGCGTTTTGCGCTGCTTCGCG
ATGTACGGGCCAGATATACGCGTTGACATTGATTATTGACTAGTTATTAATAGTAATCAATTACGGGGTC
ATTAGTTCATAGCCCATATATGGAGTTCCGCGTTACATAACTTACGGTAAATGGCCCGCCTGGCTGACCG
CCCAACGACCCCCGCCCATTGACGTCAATAATGACGTATGTTCCCATAGTAACGCCAATAGGGACTTTCC
ATTGACGTCAATGGGTGGAGTATTTACGGTAAACTGCCCACTTGGCAGTACATCAAGTGTATCATATGCC
AAGTACGCCCCCTATTGACGTCAATGACGGTAAATGGCCCGCCTGGCATTATGCCCAGTACATGACCTTA
TGGGACTTTCCTACTTGGCAGTACATCTACGTATTAGTCATCGCTATTACCATGGTGATGCGGTTTTGGC
AGTACATCAATGGGCGTGGATAGCGGTTTGACTCACGGGGATTTCCAAGTCTCCACCCCATTGACGTCAA
TGGGAGTTTGTTTTGGCACCAAAATCAACGGGACTTTCCAAAATGTCGTAACAACTCCGCCCCATTGACG
CAAATGGGCGGTAGGCGTGTACGGTGGGAGGTCTATATAAGCAGAGCTCTCTGGCTAACTAGAGAACCCA
CTGCTTACTGGCTTATCGAAATTAATACGACTCACTATAGGGAGACCCAAGCTTGGTACCGAGCTCGGAT
CGCCCACCATGGACTACAAAGACGATGACGATAAAATCGATATCGAATTCATGGCTGACAAGATCCTGAG
GGCAAAGAGGAAGCAATTTATCAACTCAGTGAGTATAGGGACAATAAATGGATTGTTGGATGAACTTTTA
GAGAAGAGAGTGCTGAATCAGGAAGAAATGGATAAAATAAAACTTGCAAACATTACTGCTATGGACAAGG
CACGGGACCTATGTGATCATGTCTCTAAAAAAGGGCCCCAGGCAAGCCAAATCTTTATCACTTACATTTG
TAATGAAGACTGCTACCTGGCAGGAATTCTGGAGCTTCAATCAGCTCCATCAGCTGAAACATTTGTTGCT
ACAGAAGATTCTAAAGGAGGACATCCTTCATCCTCAGAAACAAAGGAAGAACAGAACAAAGAAGATGGCA
CATTTCCAGGACTGACTGGGACCCTCAAGTTTTGCCCTTTAGAAAAAGCCCAGAAGTTATGGAAAGAAAA
TCCTTCAGAGATTTATCCAATAATGAATACAACCACTCGTACACGTCTTGCCCTCATTATCTGCAACACA
GAGTTTCAACATCTTTCTCCGAGGGTTGGAGCTCAAGTTGACCTCAGAGAAATGAAGTTGCTGCTGGAGG
ATCTGGGGTATACCGTGAAAGTGAAAGAAAATCTCACAGCTCTGGAGATGGTGAAAGAGGTGAAAGAATT
TGCTGCCTGCCCAGAGCACAAGACTTCTGACAGTACTTTCCTTGTATTCATGTCTCATGGTATCCAGGAG
GGAATATGTGGGACCACATACTCTAATGAAGTTTCAGATATTTTAAAGGTTGACACAATCTTTCAGATGA
TGAACACTTTGAAGTGCCCAAGCTTGAAAGACAAGCCCAAGGTGATCATTATTCAGGCATGCCGTGGAGA
GAAACAAGGAGTGGTGTTGTTAAAAGATTCAGTAAGAGACTCTGAAGAGGATTTCTTAACGGATGCAATT
TTTGAAGATGATGGCATTAAGAAGGCCCATATAGAGAAAGATTTTATTGCTTTCTGCTCTTCAACACCAG
ATAATGTGTCTTGGAGACATTCTGTCAGGGGCTCACTTTTCATTGAGTCACTCATCAAACACATGAAAGA
ATATGCCTGGTCTTGTGACTTGGAGGACATTTTCAGAAAGGTTCGATTTTCATTTGAACAACCAGAATTT
AGGCTACAGATGCCCACTGCTGATAGGGTGACCCTGACAAAACGTTTCTACCTCTTCCCGGGACATTAAC
TCGAGCATGCATCTAGAGGGCCCTATTCTATAGTGTCACCTAAATGCTAGAGCTCGCTGATCAGCCTCGA
CTGTGCCTTCTAGTTGCCAGCCATCTGTTGTTTGCCCCTCCCCCGTGCCTTCCTTGACCCTGGAAGGTGC
CACTCCCACTGTCCTTTCCTAATAAAATGAGGAAATTGCATCGCATTGTCTGAGTAGGTGTCATTCTATT
CTGGGGGGTGGGGTGGGGCAGGACAGCAAGGGGGAGGATTGGGAAGACAATAGCAGGCATGCTGGGGATG
CGGTGGGCTCTATGGCTTCTGAGGCGGAAAGAACCAGCTGGGGCTCTAGGGGGTATCCCC
[124 nt withheld, positions 2511-2634]
C
[91 nt withheld, positions 2636-2726]
A
[49 nt withheld, positions 2728-2776]
CCTTTGACGTTGGAGTCCACGTTCTTT
[37 nt withheld, positions 2804-2840]
ACCCTATCTCGGTCTATTCTTTTGATTTATAAGGGATTTTGCCGATTTCGGCCTATTGGTTAAAAAATGA
GCTGATTTAACAAAAATTTAACGCGAATTAATTCTGTGGAATGTGTGTCAGTTAGGGTGTGGAAAGTCCC
CAGGCTCCCCAGCAGGCAGAAGTATGCAAAGCATGCATCTCAATTAGTCAGCAACCAGGTGTGGAAAGTC
CCCAGGCTCCCCAGCAGGCAGAAGTATGCAAAGCATGCATCTCAATTAGTCAGCAACCATAGTCCCGCCC
CTAACTCCGCCCATCCCGCCCCTAACTCCGCCCAGTTCCGCCCATTCTCCGCCCCATGGCTGACTAATTT
TTTTTATTTATGCAGAGGCCGAGGCCGCCTCTGCCTCTGAGCTATTCCAGAAGTAGTGAGGAGGCTTTTT
TGGAGGCCTAGGCTTTTGCAAAAAGCTCCCGGGAGCTTGTATATCCATTTTCGGATCTGATCAAGAGACA
GGATGAGGATCGTTTCGCATGATTGAACAAGATGGATTGCACGCAGGTTCTCCGGCCGCTTGGGTGGAGA
GGCTATTCGGCTATGACTGGGCACAACAGACAATCGGCTGCTCTGATGCCGCCGTGTTCCGGCTGTCAGC
GCAGGGGCGCCCGGTTCTTTTTGTCAAGACCGACCTGTCCGGTGCCCTGAATGAACTGCAGGACGAGGCA
GCGCGGCTATCGTGGCTGGCCACGACGGGCGTTCCTTGCGCAGCTGTGCTCGACGTTGTCACTGAAGCGG
GAAGGGACTGGCTGCTATTGGGCGAAGTGCCGGGGCAGGATCTCCTGTCATCTCACCTTGCTCCTGCCGA
GAAAGTATCCATCATGGCTGATGCAATGCGGCGGCTGCATACGCTTGATCCGGCTACCTGCCCATTCGAC
CACCAAGCGAAACATCGCATCGAGCGAGCACGTACTCGGATGGAAGCCGGTCTTGTCGATCAGGATGATC
TGGACGAAGAGCATCAGGGGCTCGCGCCAGCCGAACTGTTCGCCAGGCTCAAGGCGCGCATGCCCGACGG
CGAGGATCTCGTCGTGACCCATGGCGATGCCTGCTTGCCGAATATCATGGTGGAAAATGGCCGCTTTTCT
GGATTCATCGACTGTGGCCGGCTGGGTGTGGCGGACCGCTATCAGGACATAGCGTTGGCTACCCGTGATA
TTGCTGAAGAGCTTGGCGGCGAATGGGCTGACCGCTTCCTCGTGCTTTACGGTATCGCCGCTCCCGATTC
GCAGCGCATCGCCTTCTATCGCCTTCTTGACGAGTTCTTCTGAGCGGGACTCTGGGGTTCGAAATGACCG
ACCAAGCGACGCCCAACCTGCCATCACGAGATTTCGATTCCACCGCCGCCTTCTATGAAAGGTTGGGCTT
CGGAATCGTTTTCCGGGACGCCGGCTGGATGATCCTCCAGCGCGGGGATCTCATGCTGGAGTTCTTCGCC
CACCCCAACTTGTTTATTGCAGCTTATAATGGTTACAAATAAAGCAATAGCATCACAAATTTCACAAATA
AAGCATTTTTTTCACTGCATTCTAGTTGTGGTTTGTCCAAACTCATCAATGTATCTTATCATGTCTGTAT
ACCGTCGACCTCTAGCTAGAGCTTGGCGTAATCATGGTCATAGCTGTTTCCTGTGTGAAATTGTTATCCG
CTCACAATTCCACACAACATACGAGCCGGAAGCATAAAGTGTAAAGCCTGGGGTGCCTAATGAGTGAGCT
AACTCACATTAATTGCGTTGCGCTCACTGCCCGCTTTCCAGTCGGGAAACCTGTCGTGCCAGCTGCATTA
ATGAATCGGCCAACGCGCGGGGAGAGGCGGTTTGCGTATTGGGCGCTCTTCCGCTTCCTCGCTCACTGAC
TCGCTGCGCTCGGTCGTTCGGCTGCGGCGAGCGGTATCAGCTCACTCAAAGGCGGTAATACGGTTATCCA
CAGAATCAGGGGATAACGCAGGAAAGAACATGTGAGCAAAAGGCCAGCAAAAGGCCAGGAACCGTAAAAA
GGCCGCGTTGCTGGCGTTTTTCCATAGGCTCCGCCCCCCTGACGAGCATCACAAAAATCGACGCTCAAGT
CAGAGGTGGCGAAACCCGACAGGACTATAAAGATACCAGGCGTTTCCCCCTGGAAGCTCCCTCGTGCGCT
CTCCTGTTCCGACCCTGCCGCTTACCGGATACCTGTCCGCCTTTCTCCCTTCGGGAAGCGTGGCGCTTTC
TCATAGCTCACGCTGTAGGTATCTCAGTTCGGTGTAGGTCGTTCGCTCCAAGCTGGGCTGTGTGCACGAA
CCCCCCGTTCAGCCCGACCGCTGCGCCTTATCCGGTAACTATCGTCTTGAGTCCAACCCGGTAAGACACG
ACTTATCGCCACTGGCAGCAGCCACTGGTAACAGGATTAGCAGAGCGAGGTATGTAGGCGGTGCTACAGA
GTTCTTGAAGTGGTGGCCTAACTACGGCTACACTAGAAGAACAGTATTTGGTATCTGCGCTCTGCTGAAG
CCAGTTACCTTCGGAAAAAGAGTTGGTAGCTCTTGATCCGGCAAACAAACCACCGCTGGTAGCGGTGGTT
TTTTTGTTTGCAAGCAGCAGATTACGCGCAGAAAAAAAGGATCTCAAGAAGATCCTTTGATCTTTTCTAC
GGGGTCTGACGCTCAGTGGAACGAAAACTCACGTTAAGGGATTTTGGTCATGAGATTATCAAAAAGGATC
TTCACCTAGATCCTTTTAAATTAAAAATGAAGTTTTAAATCAATCTAAAGTATATATGAGTAAACTTGGT
CTGACAGTTACCAATGCTTAATCAGTGAGGCACCTATCTCAGCGATCTGTCTATTTCGTTCATCCATAGT
TGCCTGACTCCCCGTCGTGTAGATAACTACGATACGGGAGGGCTTACCATCTGGCCCCAGTGCTGCAATG
ATACCGCGAGACCCACGCTCACCGGCTCCAGATTTATCAGCAATAAACCAGCCAGCCGGAAGGGCCGAGC
GCAGAAGTGGTCCTGCAACTTTATCCGCCTCCATCCAGTCTATTAATTGTTGCCGGGAAGCTAGAGTAAG
TAGTTCGCCAGTTAATAGTTTGCGCAACGTTGTTGCCATTGCTACAGGCATCGTGGTGTCACGCTCGTCG
TTTGGTATGGCTTCATTCAGCTCCGGTTCCCAACGATCAAGGCGAGTTACATGATCCCCCATGTTGTGCA
AAAAAGCGGTTAGCTCCTTCGGTCCTCCGATCGTTGTCAGAAGTAAGTTGGCCGCAGTGTTATCACTCAT
GGTTATGGCAGCACTGCATAATTCTCTTACTGTCATGCCATCCGTAAGATGCTTTTCTGTGACTGGTGAG
TACTCAACCAAGTCATTCTGAGAATAGTGTATGCGGCGACCGAGTTGCTCTTGCCCGGCGTCAATACGGG
ATAATACCGCGCCACATAGCAGAACTTTAAAAGTGCTCATCATTGGAAAACGTTCTTCGGGGCGAAAACT
CTCAAGGATCTTACCGCTGTTGAGATCCAGTTCGATGTAACCCACTCGTGCACCCAACTGATCTTCAGCA
TCTTTTACTTTCACCAGCGTTTCTGGGTGAGCAAAAACAGGAAGGCAAAATGCCGCAAAAAAGGGAATAA
GGGCGACACGGAAATGTTGAATACTCATACTCTTCCTTTTTCAATATTATTGAAGCATTTATCAGGGTTA
TTGTCTCATGAGCGGATACATATTTGAATGTATTTAGAAAAATAAACAAATAGGGGTTCCGCGCACATTT
CCCCGAAAAGTGCCACCTGACGTC
Features (pLannotate 1.2.2; 22 found; start..end, strand, type, name):
     28..80      -  misc_feature   bom (fragment): basis of mobility region from pBR322
    235..614     +  enhancer       CMV enhancer: human cytomegalovirus immediate early enhancer
    615..818     +  promoter       CMV promoter: human cytomegalovirus (CMV) immediate early promoter
    814..847     +  LTR            5' LTR (truncated) (fragment): truncated 5' long terminal repeat (LTR) from HIV-1
    863..881     +  promoter       T7 promoter: promoter for bacteriophage T7 RNA polymerase
    921..945     +  CDS            3xFLAG (fragment): three tandem FLAG® epitope tags
    961..2166    +  CDS            Casp1: CASP1_MOUSE - Also known as Il1bc. Experimental evidence at protein level: Swiss-Prot protein existence level 1. Thiol protease involved in a variety of inflammatory processes by proteolytically cleaving other proteins, such as the precursors of the inflammatory cytokines interleukin-1 beta (IL1B) and interleukin 18 (IL18) as well as the pyroptosis inducer Gasdermin-D (GSDMD), into active mature peptides (PubMed:21147462, PubMed:32109412). Plays a key role in cell immunity as an inflammatory response initiator: once activated through formation of an inflammasome complex, it initiates a proinfl
   2197..2215    -  promoter       SP6 promoter: promoter for bacteriophage SP6 RNA polymerase
   2241..2465    +  polyA_signal   bGH poly(A) signal: bovine growth hormone polyadenylation signal
   2469..2490    +  promoter       SV40 promoter (fragment): SV40 enhancer and early promoter
   2511..2939    +  rep_origin     f1 ori (sequence partly withheld): f1 bacteriophage origin of replication; arrow indicates direction of (+) strand synthesis
   2953..3282    +  promoter       SV40 promoter: SV40 enhancer and early promoter
   3349..4140    +  CDS            neo: KKA2_KLEPN - Also known as kan, nptII. Experimental evidence at protein level: Swiss-Prot protein existence level 1. Resistance to kanamycin, neomycin, paromomycin, ribostamycin, butirosin and gentamicin B. From Klebsiella pneumoniae.
   4164..4322    +  CDS            ble (fragment): BLE_KLEPN - Experimental evidence at protein level: Swiss-Prot protein existence level 1. Binding protein with a strong affinity to the bleomycin family of antibiotics. Binds to CL990; an antimitotic-antibiotic compound. From Klebsiella pneumoniae.
   4317..4438    +  polyA_signal   SV40 poly(A) signal: SV40 polyadenylation signal
   4511..4527    -  protein_bind   lac operator: The lac repressor binds to the lac operator to inhibit transcription in E. coli. This inhibition can be relieved by adding lactose or isopropyl-β-D-thiogalactopyranoside (IPTG). lac repressor encoded by lacI
   4535..4565    -  promoter       lac promoter: promoter for the E. coli lac operon
   4580..4601    -  protein_bind   CAP binding site: CAP binding activates transcription in the presence of cAMP. E. coli catabolite activator protein
   4614..4706    -  CDS            lacI (fragment): lac repressor; lacI; The lac repressor binds to the lac operator to inhibit transcription in E. coli. This inhibition can be relieved by adding lactose or isopropyl-β-D-thiogalactopyranoside (IPTG).
   4889..5477    -  rep_origin     ori: high-copy-number ColE1/pMB1/pBR322/pUC origin of replication
   5648..6508    -  CDS            AmpR: β-lactamase; bla; confers resistance to ampicillin, carbenicillin, and related antibiotics
   6509..6613    -  promoter       AmpR promoter: bla
