>Addgene plasmid #75128 | pcDNA3-N-Flag-Caspase-1 | analyzer sequence | sequence record 142348
GACGGATCGGGAGATCTCCCGATCCCCTATGGTCGACTCTCAGTACAATCTGCTCTGATGCCGCATAGTT
AAGCCAGTATCTGCTCCCTGCTTGTGTGTTGGAGGTCGCTGAGTAGTGCGCGAGCAAAATTTAAGCTACA
ACAAGGCAAGGCTTGACCGACAATTGCATGAAGAATCTGCTTAGGGTTAGGCGTTTTGCGCTGCTTCGCG
ATGTACGGGCCAGATATACGCGTTGACATTGATTATTGACTAGTTATTAATAGTAATCAATTACGGGGTC
ATTAGTTCATAGCCCATATATGGAGTTCCGCGTTACATAACTTACGGTAAATGGCCCGCCTGGCTGACCG
CCCAACGACCCCCGCCCATTGACGTCAATAATGACGTATGTTCCCATAGTAACGCCAATAGGGACTTTCC
ATTGACGTCAATGGGTGGACTATTTACGGTAAACTGCCCACTTGGCAGTACATCAAGTGTATCATATGCC
AAGTACGCCCCCTATTGACGTCAATGACGGTAAATGGCCCGCCTGGCATTATGCCCAGTACATGACCTTA
TGGGACTTTCCTACTTGGCAGTACATCTACGTATTAGTCATCGCTATTACCATGGTGATGCGGTTTTGGC
AGTACATCAATGGGCGTGGATAGCGGTTTGACTCACGGGGATTTCCAAGTCTCCACCCCATTGACGTCAA
TGGGAGTTTGTTTTGGCACCAAAATCAACGGGACTTTCCAAAATGTCGTAACAACTCCGCCCCATTGACG
CAAATGGGCGGTAGGCGTGTACGGTGGGAGGTCTATATAAGCAGAGCTCTCTGGCTAACTAGAGAACCCA
CTGCTTACTGGCTTATCGAAATTAATACGACTCACTATAGGGAGACCCAAGCTTGGTACCGAGCTCGGAT
CGCCCACCATGGACTACAAAGACGATGACGATAAAATCGATATCGAATTCATGGCTGACAAGATCCTGAG
GGCAAAGAGGAAGCAATTTATCAACTCAGTGAGTATAGGGACAATAAATGGATTGTTGGATGAACTTTTA
GAGAAGAGAGTGCTGAATCAGGAAGAAATGGATAAAATAAAACTTGCAAACATTACTGCTATGGACAAGG
CACGGGACCTATGTGATCATGTCTCTAAAAAAGGGCCCCAGGCAAGCCAAATCTTTATCACTTACATTTG
TAATGAAGACTGCTACCTGGCAGGAATTCTGGAGCTTCAATCAGCTCCATCAGCTGAAACATTTGTTGCT
ACAGAAGATTCTAAAGGAGGACATCCTTCATCCTCAGAAACAAAGGAAGAACAGAACAAAGAAGATGGCA
CATTTCCAGGACTGACTGGGACCCTCAAGTTTTGCCCTTTAGAAAAAGCCCAGAAGTTATGGAAAGAAAA
TCCTTCAGAGATTTATCCAATAATGAATACAACCACTCGTACACGTCTTGCCCTCATTATCTGCAACACA
GAGTTTCAACATCTTTCTCCGAGGGTTGGAGCTCAAGTTGACCTCAGAGAAATGAAGTTGCTGCTGGAGG
ATCTGGGGTATACCGTGAAAGTGAAAGAAAATCTCACAGCTCTGGAGATGGTGAAAGAGGTGAAAGAATT
TGCTGCCTGCCCAGAGCACAAGACTTCTGACAGTACTTTCCTTGTATTCATGTCTCATGGTATCCAGGAG
GGAATATGTGGGACCACATACTCTAATGAAGTTTCAGATATTTTAAAGGTTGACACAATCTTTCAGATGA
TGAACACTTTGAAGTGCCCAAGCTTGAAAGACAAGCCCAAGGTGATCATTATTCAGGCATGCCGTGGAGA
GAAACAAGGAGTGGTGTTGTTAAAAGATTCAGTAAGAGACTCTGAAGAGGATTTCTTAACGGATGCAATT
TTTGAAGATGATGGCATTAAGAAGGCCCATATAGAGAAAGATTTTATTGCTTTCTGCTCTTCAACACCAG
ATAATGTGTCTTGGAGACATCCTGTCAGGGGCTCACTTTTCATTGAGTCACTCATCAAACACATGAAAGA
ATATGCCTGGTCTTGTGACTTGGAGGACATTTTCAGAAAGGTTCGATTTTCATTTGAACAACCAGAATTT
AGGCTACAGATGCCCACTGCTGATAGGGTGACCCTGACAAAACGTTTCTACCTCTTCCCGGGACATTAAC
TCGAGCATGCATCTAGAGGGCCCTATTCTATAGTGTCACCTAAATGCTAGAGCTCGCTGATCAGCCTCGA
CTGTGCCTTCTAGTTGCCAGCCATCTGTTGTTTGCCCCTCCCCCGTGCCTTCCTTGACCCTGGAAGGTGC
CACTCCCACTGTCCTTTCCTAATAAAATGAGGAAATTGCATCGCATTGTCTGAGTAGGTGTCATTCTATT
CTGGGGGGTGGGGTGGGGCAGGACAGCAAGGGGGAGGATTGGGAAGACAATAGCAGGCATGCTGGGGATG
CGGTGGGCTCTATGGCTTCTGAGGCGGAAAGAACCAGCTGGGGCTCTAGGGGGTATCCCC
[124 nt withheld, positions 2511-2634]
C
[32 nt withheld, positions 2636-2667]
CA
[57 nt withheld, positions 2670-2726]
A
[49 nt withheld, positions 2728-2776]
CCTTTGACGTTGGAGTCCACGTTCTTT
[37 nt withheld, positions 2804-2840]
ACCCTATCTCGGTCTATTCTTTTGATTTATAAGGGATTTTGGGGATTTCGGCCTATTGGTTAAAAAATGA
GCTGATTTAACAAAAATTTAACGCGAATTAATTCTGTGGAATGTGTGTCAGTTAGGGTGTGGAAAGTCCC
CAGGCTCCCCAGGCAGGCAGAAGTATGCAAAGCATGCATCTCAATTAGTCAGCAACCAGGTGTGGAAAGT
CCCCAGGCTCCCCAGCAGGCAGAAGTATGCAAAGCATGCATCTCAATTAGTCAGCAACCATAGTCCCGCC
CCTAACTCCGCCCATCCCGCCCCTAACTCCGCCCAGTTCCGCCCATTCTCCGCCCCATGGCTGACTAATT
TTTTTTATTTATGCAGAGGCCGAGGCCGCCTCTGCCTCTGAGCTATTCCAGAAGTAGTGAGGAGGCTTTT
TTGGAGGCCTAGGCTTTTGCAAAAAGCTCCCGGGAGCTTGTATATCCATTTTCGGATCTGATCAAGAGAC
AGGATGAGGATCGTTTCGCATGATTGAACAAGATGGATTGCACGCAGGTTCTCCGGCCGCTTGGGTGGAG
AGGCTATTCGGCTATGACTGGGCACAACAGACAATCGGCTGCTCTGATGCCGCCGTGTTCCGGCTGTCAG
CGCAGGGGCGCCCGGTTCTTTTTGTCAAGACCGACCTGTCCGGTGCCCTGAATGAACTGCAGGACGAGGC
AGCGCGGCTATCGTGGCTGGCCACGACGGGCGTTCCTTGCGCAGCTGTGCTCGACGTTGTCACTGAAGCG
GGAAGGGACTGGCTGCTATTGGGCGAAGTGCCGGGGCAGGATCTCCTGTCATCTCACCTTGCTCCTGCCG
AGAAAGTATCCATCATGGCTGATGCAATGCGGCGGCTGCATACGCTTGATCCGGCTACCTGCCCATTCGA
CCACCAAGCGAAACATCGCATCGAGCGAGCACGTACTCGGATGGAAGCCGGTCTTGTCGATCAGGATGAT
CTGGACGAAGAGCATCAGGGGCTCGCGCCAGCCGAACTGTTCGCCAGGCTCAAGGCGCGCATGCCCGACG
GCGAGGATCTCGTCGTGACCCATGGCGATGCCTGCTTGCCGAATATCATGGTGGAAAATGGCCGCTTTTC
TGGATTCATCGACTGTGGCCGGCTGGGTGTGGCGGACCGCTATCAGGACATAGCGTTGGCTACCCGTGAT
ATTGCTGAAGAGCTTGGCGGCGAATGGGCTGACCGCTTCCTCGTGCTTTACGGTATCGCCGCTCCCGATT
CGCAGCGCATCGCCTTCTATCGCCTTCTTGACGAGTTCTTCTGAGCGGGACTCTGGGGTTCGAAATGACC
GACCAAGCGACGCCCAACCTGCCATCACGAGATTTCGATTCCACCGCCGCCTTCTATGAAAGGTTGGGCT
TCGGAATCGTTTTCCGGGACGCCGGCTGGATGATCCTCCAGCGCGGGGATCTCATGCTGGAGTTCTTCGC
CCACCCCAACTTGTTTATTGCAGCTTATAATGGTTACAAATAAAGCAATAGCATCACAAATTTCACAAAT
AAAGCATTTTTTTCACTGCATTCTAGTTGTGGTTTGTCCAAACTCATCAATGTATCTTATCATGTCTGTA
TACCGTCGACCTCTAGCTAGAGCTTGGCGTAATCATGGTCATAGCTGTTTCCTGTGTGAAATTGTTATCC
GCTCACAATTCCACACAACATACGAGCCGGAAGCATAAAGTGTAAAGCCTGGGGTGCCTAATGAGTGAGC
TAACTCACATTAATTGCGTTGCGCTCACTGCCCGCTTTCCAGTCGGGAAACCTGTCGTGCCAGCTGCATT
AATGAATCGGCCAACGCGCGGGGAGAGGCGGTTTGCGTATTGGGCGCTCTTCCGCTTCCTCGCTCACTGA
CTCGCTGCGCTCGGTCGTTCGGCTGCGGCGAGCGGTATCAGCTCACTCAAAGGCGGTAATACGGTTATCC
ACAGAATCAGGGGATAACGCAGGAAAGAACATGTGAGCAAAAGGCCAGCAAAAGGCCAGGAACCGTAAAA
AGGCCGCGTTGCTGGCGTTTTTCCATAGGCTCCGCCCCCCTGACGAGCATCACAAAAATCGACGCTCAAG
TCAGAGGTGGCGAAACCCGACAGGACTATAAAGATACCAGGCGTTTCCCCCTGGAAGCTCCCTCGTGCGC
TCTCCTGTTCCGACCCTGCCGCTTACCGGATACCTGTCCGCCTTTCTCCCTTCGGGAAGCGTGGCGCTTT
CTCAATGCTCACGCTGTAGGTATCTCAGTTCGGTGTAGGTCGTTCGCTCCAAGCTGGGCTGTGTGCACGA
ACCCCCCGTTCAGCCCGACCGCTGCGCCTTATCCGGTAACTATCGTCTTGAGTCCAACCCGGTAAGACAC
GACTTATCGCCACTGGCAGCAGCCACTGGTAACAGGATTAGCAGAGCGAGGTATGTAGGCGGTGCTACAG
AGTTCTTGAAGTGGTGGCCTAACTACGGCTACACTAGAAGGACAGTATTTGGTATCTGCGCTCTGCTGAA
GCCAGTTACCTTCGGAAAAAGAGTTGGTAGCTCTTGATCCGGCAAACAAACCACCGCTGGTAGCGGTGGT
TTTTTTGTTTGCAAGCAGCAGATTACGCGCAGAAAAAAAGGATCTCAAGAAGATCCTTTGATCTTTTCTA
CGGGGTCTGACGCTCAGTGGAACGAAAACTCACGTTAAGGGATTTTGGTCATGAGATTATCAAAAAGGAT
CTTCACCTAGATCCTTTTAAATTAAAAATGAAGTTTTAAATCAATCTAAAGTATATATGAGTAAACTTGG
TCTGACAGTTACCAATGCTTAATCAGTGAGGCACCTATCTCAGCGATCTGTCTATTTCGTTCATCCATAG
TTGCCTGACTCCCCGTCGTGTAGATAACTACGATACGGGAGGGCTTACCATCTGGCCCCAGTGCTGCAAT
GATACCGCGAGACCCACGCTCACCGGCTCCAGATTTATCAGCAATAAACCAGCCAGCCGGAAGGGCCGAG
CGCAGAAGTGGTCCTGCAACTTTATCCGCCTCCATCCAGTCTATTAATTGTTGCCGGGAAGCTAGAGTAA
GTAGTTCGCCAGTTAATAGTTTGCGCAACGTTGTTGCCATTGCTACAGGCATCGTGGTGTCACGCTCGTC
GTTTGGTATGGCTTCATTCAGCTCCGGTTCCCAACGATCAAGGCGAGTTACATGATCCCCCATGTTGTGC
AAAAAAGCGGTTAGCTCCTTCGGTCCTCCGATCGTTGTCAGAAGTAAGTTGGCCGCAGTGTTATCACTCA
TGGTTATGGCAGCACTGCATAATTCTCTTACTGTCATGCCATCCGTAAGATGCTTTTCTGTGACTGGTGA
GTACTCAACCAAGTCATTCTGAGAATAGTGTATGCGGCGACCGAGTTGCTCTTGCCCGGCGTCAATACGG
GATAATACCGCGCCACATAGCAGAACTTTAAAAGTGCTCATCATTGGAAAACGTTCTTCGGGGCGAAAAC
TCTCAAGGATCTTACCGCTGTTGAGATCCAGTTCGATGTAACCCACTCGTGCACCCAACTGATCTTCAGC
ATCTTTTACTTTCACCAGCGTTTCTGGGTGAGCAAAAACAGGAAGGCAAAATGCCGCAAAAAAGGGAATA
AGGGCGACACGGAAATGTTGAATACTCATACTCTTCCTTTTTCAATATTATTGAAGCATTTATCAGGGTT
ATTGTCTCATGAGCGGATACATATTTGAATGTATTTAGAAAAATAAACAAATAGGGGTTCCGCGCACATT
TCCCCGAAAAGTGCCACCTGACGTC
Features (pLannotate 1.2.2; 22 found; start..end, strand, type, name):
     36..80      -  misc_feature   bom (fragment): basis of mobility region from pBR322
    235..614     +  enhancer       CMV enhancer: human cytomegalovirus immediate early enhancer
    615..818     +  promoter       CMV promoter: human cytomegalovirus (CMV) immediate early promoter
    814..847     +  LTR            5' LTR (truncated) (fragment): truncated 5' long terminal repeat (LTR) from HIV-1
    863..881     +  promoter       T7 promoter: promoter for bacteriophage T7 RNA polymerase
    921..945     +  CDS            3xFLAG (fragment): three tandem FLAG® epitope tags
    961..2166    +  CDS            Casp1: CASP1_MOUSE - Also known as Il1bc. Experimental evidence at protein level: Swiss-Prot protein existence level 1. Thiol protease involved in a variety of inflammatory processes by proteolytically cleaving other proteins, such as the precursors of the inflammatory cytokines interleukin-1 beta (IL1B) and interleukin 18 (IL18) as well as the pyroptosis inducer Gasdermin-D (GSDMD), into active mature peptides (PubMed:21147462, PubMed:32109412). Plays a key role in cell immunity as an inflammatory response initiator: once activated through formation of an inflammasome complex, it initiates a proinfl
   2197..2215    -  promoter       SP6 promoter: promoter for bacteriophage SP6 RNA polymerase
   2241..2465    +  polyA_signal   bGH poly(A) signal: bovine growth hormone polyadenylation signal
   2469..2490    +  promoter       SV40 promoter (fragment): SV40 enhancer and early promoter
   2511..2939    +  rep_origin     f1 ori (sequence partly withheld): f1 bacteriophage origin of replication; arrow indicates direction of (+) strand synthesis
   2953..3283    +  promoter       SV40 promoter: SV40 enhancer and early promoter
   3350..4141    +  CDS            neo: KKA2_KLEPN - Also known as kan, nptII. Experimental evidence at protein level: Swiss-Prot protein existence level 1. Resistance to kanamycin, neomycin, paromomycin, ribostamycin, butirosin and gentamicin B. From Klebsiella pneumoniae.
   4165..4323    +  CDS            ble (fragment): BLE_KLEPN - Experimental evidence at protein level: Swiss-Prot protein existence level 1. Binding protein with a strong affinity to the bleomycin family of antibiotics. Binds to CL990; an antimitotic-antibiotic compound. From Klebsiella pneumoniae.
   4318..4439    +  polyA_signal   SV40 poly(A) signal: SV40 polyadenylation signal
   4512..4528    -  protein_bind   lac operator: The lac repressor binds to the lac operator to inhibit transcription in E. coli. This inhibition can be relieved by adding lactose or isopropyl-β-D-thiogalactopyranoside (IPTG). lac repressor encoded by lacI
   4536..4566    -  promoter       lac promoter: promoter for the E. coli lac operon
   4581..4602    -  protein_bind   CAP binding site: CAP binding activates transcription in the presence of cAMP. E. coli catabolite activator protein
   4615..4707    -  CDS            lacI (fragment): lac repressor; lacI; The lac repressor binds to the lac operator to inhibit transcription in E. coli. This inhibition can be relieved by adding lactose or isopropyl-β-D-thiogalactopyranoside (IPTG).
   4890..5478    -  rep_origin     ori: high-copy-number ColE1/pMB1/pBR322/pUC origin of replication
   5649..6509    -  CDS            AmpR: β-lactamase; bla; confers resistance to ampicillin, carbenicillin, and related antibiotics
   6510..6614    -  promoter       AmpR promoter: bla
