[The description below was written by a language model from this plasmid's Addgene catalogue record and pLannotate feature annotations shown in this document.]
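Description:
pcDNA3-N-Flag-Caspase-1 is a mammalian expression plasmid built on the pcDNA3 backbone that drives production of mouse caspase-1 (Casp1) carrying an N-terminal Flag epitope. It is propagated in E. coli through a high-copy ColE1/pUC-type origin with ampicillin selection from the β-lactamase gene, and it also carries an f1 phage origin. For selection in mammalian cells, an SV40 early promoter drives the neomycin phosphotransferase gene, followed by an SV40 polyadenylation signal, allowing G418 selection of stable transfectants. The catalogue lists a total size of about 6.66 kb. The two sequenced records are roughly 10 bp shorter, differ from each other by a single nucleotide, and give essentially identical annotations.

The expression cassette consists of the human CMV immediate-early enhancer and promoter, a short Flag-coding segment (annotated as a fragment of 3xFLAG, consistent in length with a single Flag tag), the roughly 1.2 kb Casp1 open reading frame, and the bovine growth hormone polyadenylation signal. T7 and SP6 phage promoters flank the insert, as is standard for pcDNA3, and can serve for in vitro transcription or as sequencing primer sites. A few small annotated fragments, such as the HIV-1 LTR, ble and lacI pieces, are most likely backbone remnants or similarity matches rather than functional elements.

Caspase-1 is the inflammasome-activated thiol protease that processes pro-IL-1β, pro-IL-18 and gasdermin D. Repository quality control found a P341S substitution in the insert, which the depositor states does not affect plasmid function. The tagged protein suits detection or immunoprecipitation in transfected cells, and the associated publication concerns NLRP3 inflammasome activation and NEK7.
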