Addgene plasmid #75128: pcDNA3-N-Flag-Caspase-1
Purpose: Expresses N-terminal Flag-tagged Caspase-1 in mammalian cells
Depositing lab: Bruce Beutler. Depositing organization: University of Texas Southwestern Medical Center. Publication: NLRP3 activation and mitosis are mutually exclusive events coordinated by NEK7, a new inflammasome component. Shi H, Wang Y, Li X, Zhan X, Tang M, Fina M, Su L, Pratt D, Bu CH, Hildebrand S, Lyon S, Scott L, Quan J, Sun Q, Russell J, Arnett S, Jurek P, Chen D, Kravchenko VV, Mathison JC, Moresco EM, Monson NL, Ulevitch RJ, Beutler B. Nat Immunol. 2016 Mar;17(3):250-8. doi: 10.1038/ni.3333. Epub 2015 Dec 7. PubMed 26642356.
Backbone
  Vector backbone: pcDNA3
  Backbone size w/o insert (bp): 5446
  Total vector size (bp): 6655
  Vector type: Mammalian Expression
  Selectable markers: Neomycin (select with G418)
Growth in bacteria
  Bacterial resistance: Ampicillin, 100 μg/mL
  Growth temperature: 37°C
  Growth strain: DH5alpha
  Copy number: Unknown
Gene/Insert
  Gene/Insert name: caspase 1 (alt name: Casp1)
  Species: M. musculus (mouse)
  Insert size (bp): 1209
  Mutation: P341S in Caspase-1 (please see depositor comments below)
  GenBank ID: NM_009807
  Entrez Gene: Casp1 (a.k.a. ICE, Il1bc)
  Promoter: CMV
  Tag / fusion protein: Flag (N terminal on insert)
  Cloning method: Unknown
  Sequencing primers: 5′ CMV-F
Terms and licenses: Academic/Nonprofit Terms; Industry Terms: Not Available to Industry
Depositor comments: Please note that mutation P341S in Caspase-1 was found during Addgene's quality control. The depositor noted that this mutation does NOT affect plasmid function.
How to cite: pcDNA3-N-Flag-Caspase-1 was a gift from Bruce Beutler (Addgene plasmid # 75128 ; http://n2t.net/addgene:75128 ; RRID:Addgene_75128)
