>Addgene plasmid #75128 | pcDNA3-N-Flag-Caspase-1 | addgene partial sequence | sequence record 146572 | CMV-F 5'-CGCAAATGGGCGGTAGGCGTG-3'
ACTAGAGAACCCACTGCTTACTGGCTTATCGAAATTAATACGACTCACTATAGGGAGACCCAAGCTTGGT
ACCGAGCTCGGATCGCCCACCATGGACTACAAAGACGATGACGATAAAATCGATATCGAATTCATGGCTG
ACAAGATCCTGAGGGCAAAGAGGAAGCAATTTATCAACTCAGTGAGTATAGGGACAATAAATGGATTGTT
GGATGAACTTTTAGAGAAGAGAGTGCTGAATCAGGAAGAAATGGATAAAATAAAACTTGCAAACATTACT
GCTATGGACAAGGCACGGGACCTATGTGATCATGTCTCTAAAAAAGGGCCCCAGGCAAGCCAAATCTTTA
TCACTTACATTTGTAATGAAGACTGCTACCTGGCAGGAATTCTGGAGCTTCAATCAGCTCCATCAGCTGA
AACATTTGTTGCTACAGAAGATTCTAAAGGAGGACATCCTTCATCCTCAGAAACAAAGGAAGAACAGAAC
AAAGAAGATGGCACATTTCCAGGACTGACTGGGACCCTCAAGTTTTGCCCTTTAGAAAAAGCCCAGAAGT
TATGGAAAGAAAATCCTTCAGAGATTTATCCAATAATGAATACAACCACTCGTACACGTCTTGCCCTCAT
TATCTGCAACACAGAGTTTCAACATCTTTCTCCGAGGGTTGGAGCTCAAGTTGACCTCAGAGAAATGAAG
TTGCTGCTGGAGGATCTGGGGTATACCGTGAAAGTGAAAGAAAATCTCACAGCTCTGGAGATGGTGAAAG
AGGTGAAAGAATTTGCTGCCTGCCCAGAGCACAAGACTTCTGACAGTACTTTCCTTGTATTCATGTCTCA
TGGTATCCAGGAGGGAATATGTGGGACCACATACTCTA
