>Addgene plasmid #75128 | pcDNA3-N-Flag-Caspase-1 | addgene partial sequence | sequence record 147267 | BGH-rev 5'-TAGAAGGCACAGTCGAGG-3'
CTATAGAATAGGGCCCTCTAGATGCATGCTCGAGTTAATGTCCCGGGAAGAGGTAGAAACGTTTTGTCAG
GGTCACCCTATCAGCAGTGGGCATCTGTAGCCTAAATTCTGGTTGTTCAAATGAAAATCGAACCTTTCTG
AAAATGTCCTCCAAGTCACAAGACCAGGCATATTCTTTCATGTGTTTGATGAGTGACTCAATGAAAAGTG
AGCCCCTGACAGAATGTCTCCAAGACACATTATCTGGTGTTGAAGAGCAGAAAGCAATAAAATCTTTCTC
TATATGGGCCTTCTTAATGCCATCATCTTCAAAAATTGCATCCGTTAAGAAATCCTCTTCAGAGTCTCTT
ACTGAATCTTTTAACAACACCACTCCTTGTTTCTCTCCACGGCATGCCTGAATAATGATCACCTTGGGCT
TGTCTTTCAAGCTTGGGCACTTCAAAGTGTTCATCATCTGAAAGATTGTGTCAACCTTTAAAATATCTGA
AACTTCATTAGAGTATGTGGTCCCACATATTCCCTCCTGGATACCATGAGACATGAATACAAGGAAAGTA
CTGTCAGAAGTCTTGTGCTCTGGGCAGGCAGCAAATTCTTTCACCTCTTTCACCATCTCCAGAGCTGTGA
GATTTTCTTTCACTTTCACGGTATACCCCAGATCCTCCAGCAGCAACTTCATTTCTCTGAGGTCAACTTG
AGCTCCAACCCTCGGAGAAAGATGTTGAAACTCTGTGTTGCAGATAATGAGGGCAAGACGTGTACGAGTG
G
